Addgene plasmid #67075: pCellFree_G03 CAMK1
Purpose: Standard for cell-free expression benchmarking.
Depositing lab: Kirill Alexandrov. Depositing organization: University of Queensland. Publication: Performance benchmarking of four cell-free protein expression systems. Gagoski D, Polinkovsky ME, Mureev S, Kunert A, Johnston W, Gambin Y, Alexandrov K. Biotechnol Bioeng. 2015 Aug 24. doi: 10.1002/bit.25814. PubMed 26301602.
Backbone
  Vector backbone: pCellFree_G03
  Vector type: Cell-free expression
Growth in bacteria
  Bacterial resistance: Ampicillin, 100 μg/mL
  Growth temperature: 37°C
  Growth strain: DH5alpha
  Copy number: High Copy
Gene/Insert
  Gene/Insert name: CAMK1 (alt name: Calcium/calmodulin-dependent protein kinase type 1)
  Species: H. sapiens (human)
  Entrez Gene: CAMK1 (a.k.a. CAMKI)
  Promoter: T7
  Tag / fusion protein: His (N terminal on backbone); EGFP (N terminal on backbone)
  Cloning method: Gateway Cloning
  Sequencing primers: 5′ EGFP-C; 3′ T7 terminal
Terms and licenses: Academic/Nonprofit Terms; Industry Terms: Not Available to Industry
How to cite: pCellFree_G03 CAMK1 was a gift from Kirill Alexandrov (Addgene plasmid # 67075 ; http://n2t.net/addgene:67075 ; RRID:Addgene_67075)
