[The description below was written by a language model from this plasmid's Addgene catalogue record.]
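Description:
pCellFree_G03 CAMK1 is a cell-free expression plasmid built on the pCellFree_G03 backbone, designed to serve as a template for in vitro transcription and translation rather than for expression in living cells. It is propagated in E. coli as a high-copy plasmid under ampicillin selection. The record does not name the origin of replication, and no feature table is provided, so the finer details of the backbone, such as any translation-enhancing leader sequences, are not stated.

The insert is the human CAMK1 gene, encoding calcium/calmodulin-dependent protein kinase type 1, introduced into the vector by Gateway recombination cloning. Transcription is driven by a T7 promoter, so the template depends on T7 RNA polymerase to produce mRNA in a coupled or sequential cell-free reaction. The listed 3′ sequencing primer suggests a T7 terminator region downstream of the insert. The backbone supplies two N-terminal fusion partners, a His tag and EGFP, so the kinase is produced as a His-EGFP-CAMK1 fusion. The His tag allows affinity capture or detection of the product. The EGFP moiety gives a fluorescent readout that can be used to follow yield and assess the integrity of the translated protein without purification.

According to the record, the construct is intended as a standard for benchmarking cell-free expression. It belongs to a set of reference templates used to compare the performance of different cell-free protein synthesis systems, with CAMK1 serving as one of the test proteins.
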