>Addgene plasmid #67075 | pCellFree_G03 CAMK1 | addgene partial sequence | sequence record 119713 | EGFP-N 5'-CGTCGCCGTCCAGCTCGACCAG-3'
CTCGCCCTTGCTTGTGCCGTGGTGATGGTGGTGATGGTGGTGACCAGAGGTGCCCATGGTTTCACTTACG
TGTTTAATGTCTTTACAGACTTTATACATTACTGTCATGGTTAAATAAAATAAAATAAAATAAAATAAAA
TAAAATAAAATAAAATAAAATAAAATAAAATAAACTTAAGATGTCCCTATAGTGAGTCGTATTAGACGTC
AGGTGGCACTTTTCGGGGAAATGTGCGCGGAACCCCTATTTGTTTATTTTTCTAAATACATTCAAATATG
TATCCGCTCATGAGACAATAACCCTGATAAATGCTTCAATAATATTGAAAAAGGAAGAGTATGAGTATTC
AACATTTCCGTGTCGCCCTTATTCCCTTTTTTGCGGCATTTTGCCTTCCTGTTTTTGCTCACCCAGAAAC
GCTGGTGAAAGTAAAAGATGCTGAAGATCAGTTGGGTGCACGAGTGGGTTACATCGAACTGGATCTCAAC
AGCGGTAAGATCCTTGAGAGTTTTCGCCCCGAAGAACGTTTTCCAATGATGAGCACTTTTAAAGTTCTGC
TATGTGGCGCGGTATTATCCCGTATTGACGCCGGGCAAGAGCAACTCGGTCGCCGCATACACTATTCTCA
GAATGACTTGGTTGAGTACTCACCAGTCACAGAAAAGCATCTTACGGATGGCATGACAGTAAGAGAATTA
TGCAGTGCTGCCATAACCATGAGTGATAACACTGCGGCCAACTTACTTCTGACAACGATCGGAGGACCGA
AGGAGCTAACCGCTTTTTTGCACAACATGGGGGATCATGTAACTCGCCTTGATCGTTGGGAACCGGAGCT
GAATGAAGCCATACCAAACGACGAGCGTGACACCACGATGCCTGTAGCAATGGCAACAACGTTGCGCAAA
CTATTAACTGGCGAACTACTTACTCTAGCTTCCCGGCAACAATTAATAGACTGGATGGAGGCGGATAAAG
TTGCAGGACCACTTCTGCGCTCGGCCCTTCCGGCTGGCTGGTTTATTGCTGATAAATCTGG
