>Addgene plasmid #67075 | pCellFree_G03 CAMK1 | addgene partial sequence | sequence record 119716 | T7term 5'-GCTAGTTATTGCTCAGCGG-3'
TACCACGCGTACCCAACACACGGACACATGCACGAACACGCATGCAGAGAGATCATACATCATCTATAGA
GAAGTACACGTAAAAGTAAGACTCGTCGTCTGCCAGCTACAACCGAGAAGGCGACGTGAAAGGAACAAGA
AAGGAGGAGGAGGGCGGCCGCTTACACCACTTTGTACAAGAAAGTTGGCAAGAGCTGGTGGGGCAGTGTG
GGGGACAGTTCTGTGCCCGGCTCCACGCAGCAGTCTCGACAGCAACAGCCAGCTGCCGGCCCCCCAGCCA
CTGGTGTCAGCAGCTCCCCATGGCTCGCCGTCTGCCCCTGCCCCTCCTGGCTGGTGCCCAGCTGCAGTTT
CCTCATGTGCCGCACCACAGCCGTGGCATTGAAGGCTTGCTTCCACTTGCTCTTGGCAAAGTTCTTCTTG
ATCTGCTCACTCACCGACTGGTGGATATTCTTATCTAGAGCTGTATCTCCTGCAATCCATGGGTGCTGCA
AGGCCTGCTCACAGGTGAATCTTTTCTCTGGGTCCTTCTCCATCAAGTGCCGGATGAAATCTTTGGCAGA
GTCAGAGATGTCGTCCCAGTAAGGAGAGTCAAACTCGTACTCGGCCTTCAAAATCTGTTCAAAGAGTTTG
GCATCATTCTCGTCATAGAAGGGAGGGTAACCGCAGAGCAAGATGTAGGCGATGACACCTATGGACCAGC
AATCCACAGCCTTGCTGTAGGGCTTCTGGGCCAGGACTTCAGGGGCCACGTATCCCGGAGTTCCACAGGC
GGTGGAGAGCACACTGCCCGGGTCCTCCATCTTGGAGAGGCCAAAGTCGGAGATCATGATTTTGGAGTCT
TCATCCAGGCTGTAGTACAGCAGATTCTCTGGCTTGAGATCCCGGTGTACAATGCCCAGGTCATGCAGGT
ATTTCACAGCATCCAGCACCTGGAAGATGAGGCGGCTGGCGTCCCGCTCCGTGTAGAAGCCTTTTTCCAC
AATACGGTCAAAGAGCTCCCCACCCGACACCAGCTGCATGATGAGGTAGAGGTGGCCCCCACTCTCATA
